Addgene plasmid #20203: PT2/C-fluc
Depositing lab: John Ohlfest. Depositing organization: University of Minnesota. Publication: De novo induction of genetically engineered brain tumors in mice using plasmid DNA. Wiesner SM, Decker SA, Larson JD, Ericson K, Forster C, Gallardo JL, Long C, Demorest ZL, Zamora EA, Low WC, SantaCruz K, Largaespada DA, Ohlfest JR. Cancer Res. 2009 Jan 15. 69(2):431-9. 10.1158/0008-5472.CAN-08-1800 PubMed 19147555.
Backbone
  Vector backbone: colE1/ampR
  Backbone manufacturer: Ohlfest Lab
  Backbone size w/o insert (bp): 6082
  Vector type: Transposon
Growth in bacteria
  Bacterial resistance: Ampicillin, 100 μg/mL
  Growth temperature: 37°C
  Growth strain: DH5alpha
  Growth instructions: DH5-alpha
  Copy number: High Copy
Gene/Insert
  Gene/Insert name: C-Fluc
  Species: M. musculus (mouse)
  Insert size (bp): 1653
  Cloning method: Restriction Enzyme
  Sequencing primers: 5′ n/a; 3′ n/a
Terms and licenses: Academic/Nonprofit Terms; Industry Terms: Not Available to Industry
How to cite: PT2/C-fluc was a gift from John Ohlfest (Addgene plasmid # 20203 ; http://n2t.net/addgene:20203 ; RRID:Addgene_20203)
