[The description below was written by a language model from this plasmid's Addgene catalogue record and pLannotate feature annotations shown in this document.]
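Description:
PT2/C-fluc is a Sleeping Beauty-type transposon plasmid built on a high-copy ColE1/ampicillin-resistance backbone with pBluescript-derived features. It is propagated in E. coli through the ColE1/pUC-family origin and selected with the β-lactamase (AmpR) gene. An f1 phage origin, flanking T7 and T3 promoters, lac promoter/operator elements and lacZα remnants are carried over from the cloning vector. The depositor's full sequence is 7,783 nt.

The payload is a firefly luciferase expression cassette. The Photinus pyralis luciferase coding sequence (about 1.65 kb, matching the recorded insert size) sits downstream of a CAG-type composite promoter made of the CMV immediate-early enhancer, the chicken β-actin promoter and a chimeric β-actin/β-globin intron. This presumably accounts for the "C" in the name. Short β-globin exon fragments flank the luciferase gene, and a rabbit β-globin polyadenylation signal terminates the transcript. The catalogue lists the insert species as mouse, but the annotated coding sequence is of firefly origin.

The feature table does not annotate the transposon inverted/direct repeats. Only a short fragment matching the Sleeping Beauty transposase is detected downstream of the cassette, probably a remnant of transposon-derived sequence rather than a functional gene, so transposase would have to be supplied from a separate source to mobilise the cassette into the genome. The associated publication describes de novo induction of genetically engineered brain tumours in mice using plasmid DNA. This is consistent with use of the construct as a stably integrating bioluminescent reporter for tracking transfected cells in vivo, although the record does not state this purpose.
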