Features (pLannotate 1.2.2; 20 found; start..end, strand, type, name):
    127..145     +  promoter       T7 promoter: promoter for bacteriophage T7 RNA polymerase
    751..1130    +  enhancer       CMV enhancer: human cytomegalovirus immediate early enhancer
   1133..1408    +  promoter       chicken β-actin promoter: No description available
   1409..2417    +  intron         chimeric intron: chimera between introns from chicken β-actin and rabbit β-globin
   2415..2471    +  CDS            HBB (fragment): HBB_LEPEU - Experimental evidence at protein level: Swiss-Prot protein existence level 1. Involved in oxygen transport from the lung to the various peripheral tissues. From Lepus europaeus (European hare).
   2472..4121    +  CDS            LUCI_PHOPY: Experimental evidence at protein level: Swiss-Prot protein existence level 1. Produces green light with a wavelength of 562 nm. From Photinus pyralis (Common eastern firefly) (Lampyris pyralis).
   4190..4267    +  CDS            HBB (fragment): HBB_PONPY - Experimental evidence at transcript level: Swiss-Prot protein existence level 2. Involved in oxygen transport from the lung to the various peripheral tissues. From Pongo pygmaeus (Bornean orangutan).
   4338..4393    +  polyA_signal   β-globin poly(A) signal: rabbit β-globin polyadenylation signal (Gil and Proudfoot, 1987)
   4736..4806    +  CDS            SB100X (fragment): hyperactive variant of the Sleeping Beauty transposase (Mátés et al., 2009)
   5057..5083    +  misc_feature   MCS (fragment): pBluescript multiple cloning site
   5096..5114    -  promoter       T3 promoter: promoter for bacteriophage T3 RNA polymerase
   5159..5175    -  protein_bind   lac operator: The lac repressor binds to the lac operator to inhibit transcription in E. coli. This inhibition can be relieved by adding lactose or isopropyl-β-D-thiogalactopyranoside (IPTG). lac repressor encoded by lacI
   5183..5213    -  promoter       lac promoter: promoter for the E. coli lac operon
   5228..5249    -  protein_bind   CAP binding site: CAP binding activates transcription in the presence of cAMP. E. coli catabolite activator protein
   5262..5354    -  CDS            lacI (fragment): lac repressor; lacI; The lac repressor binds to the lac operator to inhibit transcription in E. coli. This inhibition can be relieved by adding lactose or isopropyl-β-D-thiogalactopyranoside (IPTG).
   5537..6125    -  rep_origin     ori: high-copy-number ColE1/pMB1/pBR322/pUC origin of replication
   6296..7156    -  CDS            AmpR: β-lactamase; bla; confers resistance to ampicillin, carbenicillin, and related antibiotics
   7157..7261    -  promoter       AmpR promoter: bla
   7288..7716    +  rep_origin     f1 ori (sequence partly withheld): f1 bacteriophage origin of replication; arrow indicates direction of (+) strand synthesis
   7747..119     -  CDS            lacZα (fragment) (across the origin): LacZα fragment of β-galactosidase; lacZ fragment
>Addgene plasmid #20203 | PT2/C-fluc | depositor full sequence | sequence record 9516 | Author sequence
TCGGTGCGGGCCTCTTCGCTATTACGCCAGCTGGCGAAAGGGGGATGTGCTGCAAGGCGATTAAGTTGGG
TAACGCCAGGGTTTTCCCAGTCACGACGTTGTAAAACGACGGCCAGTGAGCGCGCGTAATACGACTCACT
ATAGGGCGAATTGGAGCTCGGATCCCTATACAGTTGAAGTCGGAAGTTTACATACACTTAAGTTGGAGTC
ATTAAAACTCGTTTTTCAACTACTCCACAAATTTCTTGTTAACAAACAATAGTTTTGGCAAGTCAGTTAG
GACATCTACTTTGTGCATGACACAAGTCATTTTTCCAACAATTGTTTACAGACAGATTATTTCACTTATA
ATTCACTGTATCACAATTCCAGTGGGTCAGAAGTTTACATACACTAAGTTGACTGTGCCTTTAAACAGCT
TGGAAAATTCCAGAAAATGATGTCATGGCTTTAGAAGCTAGATCTGGCCATCTAGAGCGGCCGCGCGCAC
TAGTGAATTCCATGGATATCAAGCTTTTTCCCCGTATCCCCCAGGTGTCTGCAGGCTCAAAGAGCAGCGA
GAAGCGTTCAGAGGAAAGCGATCCCGTGCCACCTTCCCCGTGCCCGGGCTGTCCCCGCACGCTGCCGGCT
CGGGGATGCGGGGGGAGCGCCGGACCGGAGCGGAGCCCCGGGCGGCTCGCTGCTGCCCCCTAGCGGGGGA
GGGACGTAATTACATCCCTGGGGGCTTTGGGGGGGGGCTGTCCCCGTGTCGACATTGATTATTGACTAGT
TATTAATAGTAATCAATTACGGGGTCATTAGTTCATAGCCCATATATGGAGTTCCGCGTTACATAACTTA
CGGTAAATGGCCCGCCTGGCTGACCGCCCAACGACCCCCGCCCATTGACGTCAATAATGACGTATGTTCC
CATAGTAACGCCAATAGGGACTTTCCATTGACGTCAATGGGTGGACTATTTACGGTAAACTGCCCACTTG
GCAGTACATCAAGTGTATCATATGCCAAGTACGCCCCCTATTGACGTCAATGACGGTAAATGGCCCGCCT
GGCATTATGCCCAGTACATGACCTTATGGGACTTTCCTACTTGGCAGTACATCTACGTATTAGTCATCGC
TATTACCATGGGTCGAGGTGAGCCCCACGTTCTGCTTCACTCTCCCCATCTCCCCCCCCTCCCCACCCCC
AATTTTGTATTTATTTATTTTTTAATTATTTTGTGCAGCGATGGGGGCGGGGGGGGGGGGGGCGCGCGCC
AGGCGGGGCGGGGCGGGGCGAGGGGCGGGGCGGGGCGAGGCGGAGAGGTGCGGCGGCAGCCAATCAGAGC
GGCGCGCTCCGAAAGTTTCCTTTTATGGCGAGGCGGCGGCGGCGGCGGCCCTATAAAAAGCGAAGCGCGC
GGCGGGCGGGAGTCGCTGCGTTGCCTTCGCCCCGTGCCCCGCTCCGCGCCGCCTCGCGCCGCCCGCCCCG
GCTCTGACTGACCGCGTTACTCCCACAGGTGAGCGGGCGGGACGGCCCTTCTCCTCCGGGCTGTAATTAG
CGCTTGGTTTAATGACGGCTCGTTTCTTTTCTGTGGCTGCGTGAAAGCCTTAAAGGGCTCCGGGAGGGCC
CTTTGTGCGGGGGGGAGCGGCTCGGGGGGTGCGTGCGTGTGTGTGTGCGTGGGGAGCGCCGCGTGCGGCC
CGCGCTGCCCGGCGGCTGTGAGCGCTGCGGGCGCGGCGCGGGGCTTTGTGCGCTCCGCGTGTGCGCGAGG
GGAGCGCGGCCGGGGGCGGTGCCCCGCGGTGCGGGGGGGCTGCGAGGGGAACAAAGGCTGCGTGCGGGGT
GTGTGCGTGGGGGGGTGAGCAGGGGGTGTGGGCGCGGCGGTCGGGCTGTAACCCCCCCCTGCACCCCCCT
CCCCGAGTTGCTGAGCACGGCCCGGCTTCGGGTGCGGGGCTCCGTGCGGGGCGTGGCGCGGGGCTCGCCG
TGCCGGGCGGGGGGTGGCGGCAGGTGGGGGTGCCGGGCGGGGCGGGGCCGCCTCGGGCCGGGGAGGGCTC
GGGGGAGGGGCGCGGCGGCCCCGGAGCGCCGGCGGCTGTCGAGGCGCGGCGAGCCGCAGCCATTGCCTTT
TATGGTAATCGTGCGAGAGGGCGCAGGGACTTCCTTTGTCCCAAATCTGGCGGAGCCGAAATCTGGGAGG
CGCCGCCGCACCCCCTCTAGCGGGCGCGGGCGAAGCGGTGCGGCGCCGGCAGGAAGGAAATGGGCGGGGA
GGGCCTTCGTGCGTCGCCGCGCCGCCGTCCCCTTCTCCATCTCCAGCCTCGGGGCTGCCGCAGGGGGACG
GCTGCCTTCGGGGGGGACGGGGCAGGGCGGGGTTCGGCTTCTGGCGTGTGACCGGCGGCTCTAGAGCCTC
TGCTAACCATGTTCATGCCTTCTTCTTTTTCCTACAGCTCCTGGGCAACGTGCTGGTTATTGTGCTGTCT
CATCATTTTGGCAAAGAATTCATGGAAGACGCCAAAAACATAAAGAAAGGCCCGGCGCCATTCTATCCGC
TAGAGGATGGAACCGCTGGAGAGCAACTGCATAAGGCTATGAAGAGATACGCCCTGGTTCCTGGAACAAT
TGCTTTTACAGATGCACATATCGAGGTGAACATCACGTACGCGGAATACTTCGAAATGTCCGTTCGGTTG
GCAGAAGCTATGAAACGATATGGGCTGAATACAAATCACAGAATCGTCGTATGCAGTGAAAACTCTCTTC
AATTCTTTATGCCGGTGTTGGGCGCGTTATTTATCGGAGTTGCAGTTGCGCCCGCGAACGACATTTATAA
TGAACGTGAATTGCTCAACAGTATGAACATTTCGCAGCCTACCGTAGTGTTTGTTTCCAAAAAGGGGTTG
CAAAAAATTTTGAACGTGCAAAAAAAATTACCAATAATCCAGAAAATTATTATCATGGATTCTAAAACGG
ATTACCAGGGATTTCAGTCGATGTACACGTTCGTCACATCTCATCTACCTCCCGGTTTTAATGAATACGA
TTTTGTACCAGAGTCCTTTGATCGTGACAAAACAATTGCACTGATAATGAACTCCTCTGGATCTACTGGG
TTACCTAAGGGTGTGGCCCTTCCGCATAGAACTGCCTGCGTCAGATTCTCGCATGCCAGAGATCCTATTT
TTGGCAATCAAATCATTCCGGATACTGCGATTTTAAGTGTTGTTCCATTCCATCACGGTTTTGGAATGTT
TACTACACTCGGATATTTGATATGTGGATTTCGAGTCGTCTTAATGTATAGATTTGAAGAAGAGCTGTTT
TTACGATCCCTTCAGGATTACAAAATTCAAAGTGCGTTGCTAGTACCAACCCTATTTTCATTCTTCGCCA
AAAGCACTCTGATTGACAAATACGATTTATCTAATTTACACGAAATTGCTTCTGGGGGCGCACCTCTTTC
GAAAGAAGTCGGGGAAGCGGTTGCAAAACGCTTCCATCTTCCAGGGATACGACAAGGATATGGGCTCACT
GAGACTACATCAGCTATTCTGATTACACCCGAGGGGGATGATAAACCGGGCGCGGTCGGTAAAGTTGTTC
CATTTTTTGAAGCGAAGGTTGTGGATCTGGATACCGGGAAAACGCTGGGCGTTAATCAGAGAGGCGAATT
ATGTGTCAGAGGACCTATGATTATGTCCGGTTATGTAAACAATCCGGAAGCGACCAACGCCTTGATTGAC
AAGGATGGATGGCTACATTCTGGAGACATAGCTTACTGGGACGAAGACGAACACTTCTTCATAGTTGACC
GCTTGAAGTCTTTAATTAAATACAAAGGATACCAGGTGGCCCCCGCTGAATTGGAGTCGATATTGTTACA
ACACCCCAACATCTTCGACGCGGGCGTGGCAGGTCTTCCCGACGATGACGCCGGTGAACTTCCCGCCGCC
GTTGTTGTTTTGGAGCACGGAAAGACGATGACGGAAAAAGAGATCGTGGATTACGTCGCCAGTCAAGTAA
CAACCGCCAAAAAGTTGCGCGGAGGAGTTGTGTTTGTGGACGAAGTACCGAAAGGTCTTACCGGAAAACT
CGACGCAAGAAAAATCAGAGAGATCCTCATAAAGGCCAAGAAGGGCGGAAAGTCCAAATTGTAAAATGTA
ACTGTATTCAGCGATGACGAAATTCTTAGCTATTGTAATACTCTAGGGGGGATCCACTAGAATTCACTCC
TCAGGTGCAGGCTGCCTATCAGAAGGTGGTGGCTGGTGTGGCCAATGCCCTGGCTCACAAATACCACTGA
GATCTTTTTCCCTCTGCCAAAAATTATGGGGACATCATGAAGCCCCTTGAGCATCTGACTTCTGGCTAAT
AAAGGAAATTTATTTTCATTGCAATAGTGTGTTGGAATTTTTTGTGTCTCTCACTCGGAAGGACATATGG
GAGGGCAAATCATTTAAAACATCAGAATGAGTATTTGGTTTAGAGTTTGGCAACATATGCCCATATGCTG
GCTGCCATGAACAAAGGTTGGCTATAAAGAGGTCATCAGTATATGAAACAGCCCCCTGCTGTCCATTCCT
TATTCCATAGAAAAGCCTTGACTTGAGGTTAGATTTTTTTTATATTTTGTTTTGTGTTATTTTTTTCTTT
AACATCCCTAAAATTTTCCTTACATGTTTTACTAGCCAGATTTTTCCTCCTCTCCTGACTACTCCCAGTC
ATAGCTGTCCCTCTTCTCTTATGAAGATCCCTCGACCTGCAGCCCAAGCTTGTGGAAGGCTACTCGAAAT
GTTTGACCCAAGTTAAACAATTTAAAGGCAATGCTACCAAATACTAATTGAGTGTATGTAAACTTCTGAC
CCACTGGGAATGTGATGAAAGAAATAAAAGCTGAAATGAATCATTCTCTCTACTATTATTCTGATATTTC
ACATTCTTAAAATAAAGTGGTGATCCTAACTGACCTAAGACAGGGAATTTTTACTAGGATTAAATGTCAG
GAATTGTGAAAAAGTGAGTTTAAATGTATTTGGCTAAGGTGTATGTAAACTTCCGACTTCAACTGTATAG
GGATCCTCTAGCTAGAGTCGACCTCGAGGGGGGGCCCGGTACCCAGCTTTTGTTCCCTTTAGTGAGGGTT
AATTTCGAGCTTGGCGTAATCATGGTCATAGCTGTTTCCTGTGTGAAATTGTTATCCGCTCACAATTCCA
CACAACATACGAGCCGGAAGCATAAAGTGTAAAGCCTGGGGTGCCTAATGAGTGAGCTAACTCACATTAA
TTGCGTTGCGCTCACTGCCCGCTTTCCAGTCGGGAAACCTGTCGTGCCAGCTGCATTAATGAATCGGCCA
ACGCGCGGGGAGAGGCGGTTTGCGTATTGGGCGCTCTTCCGCTTCCTCGCTCACTGACTCGCTGCGCTCG
GTCGTTCGGCTGCGGCGAGCGGTATCAGCTCACTCAAAGGCGGTAATACGGTTATCCACAGAATCAGGGG
ATAACGCAGGAAAGAACATGTGAGCAAAAGGCCAGCAAAAGGCCAGGAACCGTAAAAAGGCCGCGTTGCT
GGCGTTTTTCCATAGGCTCCGCCCCCCTGACGAGCATCACAAAAATCGACGCTCAAGTCAGAGGTGGCGA
AACCCGACAGGACTATAAAGATACCAGGCGTTTCCCCCTGGAAGCTCCCTCGTGCGCTCTCCTGTTCCGA
CCCTGCCGCTTACCGGATACCTGTCCGCCTTTCTCCCTTCGGGAAGCGTGGCGCTTTCTCATAGCTCACG
CTGTAGGTATCTCAGTTCGGTGTAGGTCGTTCGCTCCAAGCTGGGCTGTGTGCACGAACCCCCCGTTCAG
CCCGACCGCTGCGCCTTATCCGGTAACTATCGTCTTGAGTCCAACCCGGTAAGACACGACTTATCGCCAC
TGGCAGCAGCCACTGGTAACAGGATTAGCAGAGCGAGGTATGTAGGCGGTGCTACAGAGTTCTTGAAGTG
GTGGCCTAACTACGGCTACACTAGAAGGACAGTATTTGGTATCTGCGCTCTGCTGAAGCCAGTTACCTTC
GGAAAAAGAGTTGGTAGCTCTTGATCCGGCAAACAAACCACCGCTGGTAGCGGTGGTTTTTTTGTTTGCA
AGCAGCAGATTACGCGCAGAAAAAAAGGATCTCAAGAAGATCCTTTGATCTTTTCTACGGGGTCTGACGC
TCAGTGGAACGAAAACTCACGTTAAGGGATTTTGGTCATGAGATTATCAAAAAGGATCTTCACCTAGATC
CTTTTAAATTAAAAATGAAGTTTTAAATCAATCTAAAGTATATATGAGTAAACTTGGTCTGACAGTTACC
AATGCTTAATCAGTGAGGCACCTATCTCAGCGATCTGTCTATTTCGTTCATCCATAGTTGCCTGACTCCC
CGTCGTGTAGATAACTACGATACGGGAGGGCTTACCATCTGGCCCCAGTGCTGCAATGATACCGCGAGAC
CCACGCTCACCGGCTCCAGATTTATCAGCAATAAACCAGCCAGCCGGAAGGGCCGAGCGCAGAAGTGGTC
CTGCAACTTTATCCGCCTCCATCCAGTCTATTAATTGTTGCCGGGAAGCTAGAGTAAGTAGTTCGCCAGT
TAATAGTTTGCGCAACGTTGTTGCCATTGCTACAGGCATCGTGGTGTCACGCTCGTCGTTTGGTATGGCT
TCATTCAGCTCCGGTTCCCAACGATCAAGGCGAGTTACATGATCCCCCATGTTGTGCAAAAAAGCGGTTA
GCTCCTTCGGTCCTCCGATCGTTGTCAGAAGTAAGTTGGCCGCAGTGTTATCACTCATGGTTATGGCAGC
ACTGCATAATTCTCTTACTGTCATGCCATCCGTAAGATGCTTTTCTGTGACTGGTGAGTACTCAACCAAG
TCATTCTGAGAATAGTGTATGCGGCGACCGAGTTGCTCTTGCCCGGCGTCAATACGGGATAATACCGCGC
CACATAGCAGAACTTTAAAAGTGCTCATCATTGGAAAACGTTCTTCGGGGCGAAAACTCTCAAGGATCTT
ACCGCTGTTGAGATCCAGTTCGATGTAACCCACTCGTGCACCCAACTGATCTTCAGCATCTTTTACTTTC
ACCAGCGTTTCTGGGTGAGCAAAAACAGGAAGGCAAAATGCCGCAAAAAAGGGAATAAGGGCGACACGGA
AATGTTGAATACTCATACTCTTCCTTTTTCAATATTATTGAAGCATTTATCAGGGTTATTGTCTCATGAG
CGGATACATATTTGAATGTATTTAGAAAAATAAACAAATAGGGGTTCCGCGCACATTTCCCCGAAAAGTG
CCACCTG
[124 nt withheld, positions 7288-7411]
C
[91 nt withheld, positions 7413-7503]
A
[49 nt withheld, positions 7505-7553]
CCTTTGACGTTGGAGTCCACGTTCTTT
[37 nt withheld, positions 7581-7617]
ACCCTATCTCGGTCTATTCTTTTGATTTATAAGGGATTTTGCCGATTTCGGCCTATTGGTTAAAAAATGA
GCTGATTTAACAAAAATTTAACGCGAATTTTAACAAAATATTAACGCTTACAATTTCCATTCGCCATTCA
GGCTGCGCAACTGTTGGGAAGGGCGA
