>Addgene plasmid #20203 | PT2/C-fluc | addgene partial sequence | sequence record 26129 | 20203 with pCAG-F
ACGCCNAAAACATAAAGAAAGGCCCGGCGCCATTCTATCCGCTAGAGGATGGAACCGCTGGAGAGCAACT
GCATAAGGCTATGAAGAGATACGCCCTGGTTCCTGGAACAATTGCTTTTACAGATGCACATATCGAGGTG
AACATCACGTACGCGGAATACTTCGAAATGTCCGTTCGGTTGGCAGAAGCTATGAAACGATATGGGCTGA
ATACAAATCACAGAATCGTCGTATGCAGTGAAAACTCTCTTCAATTCTTTATGCCGGTGTTGGGCGCGTT
ATTTATCGGAGTTGCAGTTGCGCCCGCGAACGACATTTATAATGAACGTGAATTGCTCAACAGTATGAAC
ATTTCGCAGCCTACCGTAGTGTTTGTTTCCAAAAAGGGGTTGCAAAAAATTTTGAACGTGCAAAAAAAAT
TACCAATAATCCAGAAAATTATTATCATGGATTCTAAAACGGATTACCAGGGATTTCAGTCGATGTACAC
GTTCGTCACATCTCATCTACCTCCCGGTTTTAATGAATACGATTTTGTACCAGAGTCCTTTGATCGTGAC
AAAACAATTGCACTGATAATGAACTCCTCTGGATCTACTGGGTTACCTAAGGGTGTGGCCCTTCCGCATA
NANCTGCCNGCGTCAGATTCTCGCATGCCAGAGATCCTATTTTTGGCAA
